Addgene plasmid #212929: pYSD153
Purpose: Encodes the mRuby2 fluorescent protein (Part3b') with the 111AA SCW4 TFP (Part3a') assembled with S. cerevisiae pTEF1 promoter, tTDH1 terminator, LEU2 selectable marker and CEN/ARS yeast origin.
Depositing lab: Paul Young. Depositing organization: University College Cork. Publication: A Yeast Modular Cloning (MoClo) Toolkit Expansion for Optimization of Heterologous Protein Secretion and Surface Display in Saccharomyces cerevisiae. O'Riordan NM, Juric V, O'Neill SK, Roche AP, Young PW. ACS Synth Biol. 2024 Mar 14. doi: 10.1021/acssynbio.3c00743. PubMed 38483353.
Backbone
  Vector backbone: pYSD099
  Vector type: Yeast Expression
  Selectable markers: LEU2
Growth in bacteria
  Bacterial resistance: Ampicillin, 100 μg/mL
  Growth temperature: 37°C
  Growth strain: DH5alpha
  Copy number: High Copy
Gene/Insert
  Gene/Insert name: mRuby2
  Species: S. cerevisiae (budding yeast); Entacmaea quadricolor
  Cloning method: Restriction Enzyme; 5′ cloning site BsaI (destroyed during cloning); 3′ cloning site BsaI (destroyed during cloning)
Terms and licenses: Academic/Nonprofit Terms; Industry Terms: Not Available to Industry
How to cite: pYSD153 was a gift from Paul Young (Addgene plasmid # 212929 ; http://n2t.net/addgene:212929 ; RRID:Addgene_212929)
