[The description below was written by a language model from this plasmid's Addgene catalogue record and pLannotate feature annotations shown in this document.]
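Description:
pYSD153 is a yeast expression plasmid of 6,772 nt, assembled by BsaI-based Golden Gate (MoClo) cloning into the pYSD099 backbone, with the BsaI sites destroyed during assembly. It comes from an expansion of the yeast MoClo toolkit aimed at optimising heterologous protein secretion and surface display in Saccharomyces cerevisiae. It is a shuttle vector. In E. coli it replicates from a high-copy ColE1/pUC-type origin and is selected through the β-lactamase (AmpR) gene. In yeast it is maintained by a CEN6/ARS element, which gives stable, low-copy, centromeric inheritance, and is selected by LEU2 complementation of leucine auxotrophy, with LEU2 driven by its own promoter.

The expression unit uses the constitutive S. cerevisiae TEF1 promoter and, according to the catalogue entry, the TDH1 terminator, which the feature table does not annotate. The coding region joins two parts: a 111-amino-acid translational fusion partner (TFP) taken from the N-terminal region of the cell-wall glucanase-family protein SCW4 (Part 3a'), followed by the red fluorescent protein mRuby2 from Entacmaea quadricolor (Part 3b'). The annotation software recognises only a short stretch of the SCW4 segment. Downstream of mRuby2 it also detects partial matches to FLAG-type and His-containing tags, suggesting C-terminal epitope tags that the catalogue record does not describe. The short MRL1 and YO192 fragments are probably incidental hits to yeast genomic sequence flanking the promoter and terminator parts rather than functional payload.

The SCW4-derived partner is presumably intended to direct the fused mRuby2 into the secretory pathway. The plasmid would therefore serve as a fluorescent reporter for comparing secretion efficiency between leader and fusion-partner parts in the toolkit.
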