Features (pLannotate 1.2.2; 14 found; start..end, strand, type, name):
    167..316     +  CDS            MRL1 (fragment): MRL1_YEAST - Experimental evidence at protein level: Swiss-Prot protein existence level 1. Sorting receptor involved in the transport of vacuolar enzymes from the Golgi complex to the vacuole. Involved in the delivery and maturation of PEP4 (vacuolar proteinase A) and PRB1 (vacuolar proteinase B). From Saccharomyces cerevisiae (strain ATCC 204508 / S288c) (Baker's yeast).
    478..885     +  promoter       TEF1 promoter: S. cerevisiae TEF1; promoter for EF-1α
    905..1003    +  CDS            SCW4 (fragment): SCW4_YEAST - Experimental evidence at protein level: Swiss-Prot protein existence level 1. Glucanases possibly play a role in cell expansion during growth, in cell-cell fusion during mating, and in spore release during sporulation. From Saccharomyces cerevisiae (strain ATCC 204508 / S288c) (Baker's yeast).
   1253..1960    +  CDS            mRuby2: mRuby2 is a basic (constitutively fluorescent) red fluorescent protein published in 2012, derived from Entacmaea quadricolor. It has moderate acid sensitivity.
   1973..2007    +  CDS            3xFLAG (fragment): three tandem FLAG® epitope tags
   2018..2034    +  CDS            3xFLAG (fragment): three tandem FLAG® epitope tags
   2042..2058    +  CDS            capTEV™ (fragment): composite tag for in vivo biotinylation, TEV protease cleavage, and 6xHis tagging
   2497..2574    +  CDS            YO192_YEAST (fragment): Experimental evidence at protein level: Swiss-Prot protein existence level 1. From Saccharomyces cerevisiae (strain ATCC 204508 / S288c) (Baker's yeast).
   2714..3121    +  promoter       LEU2 promoter: S. cerevisiae LEU2
   3122..4213    +  CDS            LEU2: LEU3_YEAST - Experimental evidence at protein level: Swiss-Prot protein existence level 1. Catalyzes the oxidation of 3-carboxy-2-hydroxy-4- methylpentanoate (3-isopropylmalate) to 3-carboxy-4-methyl-2- oxopentanoate. The product decarboxylates to 4-methyl-2 oxopentanoate. From Saccharomyces cerevisiae (strain ATCC 204508 / S288c) (Baker's yeast).
   4395..4898    +  misc_feature   CEN/ARS: S. cerevisiae CEN6 centromere fused to an autonomously replicating sequence
   5009..5869    -  CDS            AmpR: β-lactamase; bla; confers resistance to ampicillin, carbenicillin, and related antibiotics
   5870..5974    -  promoter       AmpR promoter: bla
   6077..6665    +  rep_origin     ori: high-copy-number ColE1/pMB1/pBR322/pUC origin of replication
>Addgene plasmid #212929 | pYSD153 | addgene full sequence | sequence record 421717 | Addgene NGS Result
CCCTGAATTCGCATCTAGAACGGGGTCATCACGGCTCATCATGCGCCAAACAAATGTGTGCAATACACGC
TCGGATGACTGCATGATGACCGCACTGACTGGGGACAGCAGATCCACCTAAGCCTGTGAGAGAAGCAGAC
ACCCGACAGATCAAGGCAGTTACGTCTCACCAAACCAGATGTCAACACAGCTACAACGCCTTGCCAACAG
GGAGTTCTTCAGAGACATGGAGGCTCAAAACGAAATTATTGACAGCCTAGACATCAATAGTCATACAACA
GAAAGCGACCACCCAACTTTGGCTGATAATAGCGTATAAACAATGCATACTTTGTACGTTCAAAATACAA
TGCAGTAGATATATTTATGCATATTACATATAATACATATCACATAGGAAGCAACAGGCGCGTTGGACTT
TTAATTTTCGAGGACCGCGAATCCTTACATCACACCCAATCCCCCACAAGTGATCCCCCACACACCATAG
CTTCAAAATGTTTCTACTCCTTTTTTACTCTTCCAGATTTTCTCGGACTCCGCGCATCGCCGTACCACTT
CAAAACACCCAAGCACAGCATACTAAATTTCCCCTCTTTCTTCCTCTAGGGTGTCGTTAATTACCCGTAC
TAAAGGTTTGGAAAAGAAAAAAGACACCGCCTCGTTTCTTTTTCTTCGTCGAAAAAGGCAATAAAAATTT
TTATCACGTTTCTTTTTCTTGAAAATTTTTTTTTTTGATTTTTTTCTCTTTCGATGACCTCCCATTGATA
TTTAAGTTAATAAACGGTCATCAATTTCTCAAGTTTCAGTTTCATTTTTCTTGTTCTATTACAACTTTTT
TTACTTCTTGCTCATTAGAAAGAAAGCATAGCAATCTAATCTAAGTTTTAATTACAAAAGATCTATGCGT
CTATCTAACCTAATTGCTTCTGCCTCTCTTTTATCTGCTGCTACTCTTGCTGCTCCCGCTAACCACGAAC
ACAAGGACAAGCGTGCTGTGGTCACTACCACTGTTCAAAAACAAACCACTATCATTGTTAATGGTGCCGC
TTCAACTCCAGTTGCTGCTTTGGAAGAAAATGCTGTTGTCAACTCCGCTCCAGCTGCCGCTACCAGTACA
ACATCGTCTGCTGCTTCTGTAGCTACCGCTGCTGCTTCCTCTTCTGAGAACAACTCACAAGTTTCTGCTG
CCGCATCTCCAGCCTCCAGCTCTGCTGCTACATCTACTCAATCTTCCCTAGACAAACGTGCTGTGTCCAA
AGGAGAGGAGTTAATCAAGGAAAACATGAGAATGAAAGTTGTCATGGAGGGCTCCGTTAATGGTCACCAA
TTCAAGTGTACAGGGGAAGGTGAAGGTAATCCTTACATGGGTACACAAACTATGAGAATTAAAGTAATTG
AAGGCGGACCACTACCATTTGCATTTGACATTCTGGCAACGTCATTCATGTACGGATCACGAACTTTCAT
CAAGTACCCTAAAGGTATACCAGACTTTTTCAAGCAATCTTTTCCAGAGGGTTTTACATGGGAAAGGGTT
ACAAGATACGAAGATGGGGGTGTCGTCACAGTTATGCAAGATACTTCATTAGAAGATGGCTGCCTTGTCT
ATCATGTGCAAGTAAGAGGGGTGAATTTTCCTTCTAACGGACCTGTGATGCAGAAAAAGACCAAAGGTTG
GGAACCAAATACTGAAATGATGTACCCAGCTGATGGAGGTTTGAGAGGCTACACACACATGGCGCTTAAA
GTTGATGGTGGAGGTCATTTGTCTTGTAGTTTTGTTACCACTTATCGTTCTAAAAAGACTGTTGGCAATA
TCAAAATGCCAGGAATACATGCTGTAGACCACAGACTAGAAAGACTCGAAGAGAGCGATAACGAAATGTT
CGTTGTACAGAGAGAGCATGCCGTAGCCAAATTTGCTGGCTTAGGCGGTGGTATGGATGAATTGTATAAG
GGATCCGATTACAAGGACGATGATGATAAGGACTACAAAGATGATGATGACAAAGATTATAAGGACGATG
ATGATAAAGGTCATCATCATCATCATCACTAACTCGAGTGGCATAAAGCAATCTTGATGAGGATAATGAT
TTTTTTTTGAATATACATAAATACTACCGTTTTTCTGCTAGATTTTGTGATGACGTAAATAAGTACATAT
TACTTTTTAAGCCAAGACAAGATTAAGCATTAACTTTACCCTTTTCTTTCTAAGTTTCAATATTAGTTAT
CACTGTTTAAAAGTTATGGCGAGAACGTCGGCGGTTAAAATATATTACCCTGAACGGCTGGATGTGAGAC
GATAAATCGCAGCCAAGTGAGTGAATAGATGACGCACCACGGTCAGACACGGCCACATCGTATCTCACAG
GAGCAAGCGCGATAGGAGCACTCACACATAGTACGGTGATCCGCTGACTCCTTTGCCCAAATAAGACGTG
AGCCACTAGTGCACTGCAGTACATCGAGGAGAACTTCTAGTATATCTACATACCTAATATTATTGCCTTA
TTAAAAATGGAATCCCAACAATTACATCAAAATCCACATTCTCTTCAAAATCAATTGTCCTGTACTTCCT
TGTTCATGTGTGTTCAAAAACGTTATATTTATAGGATAATTATACTCTATTTCTCAACAAGTAATTGGTT
GTTTGGCCGAGCGGTCTAAGGCGCCTGATTCAAGAAATATCTTGACCGCAGTTAACTGTGGGAATACTCA
GGTATCGTAAGATGCAAGAGTTCGAATCTCTTAGCAACCATTATTTTTTTCCTCAACATAACGAGAACAC
ACAGGGGCGCTATCGCACAGAATCAAATTCGATGACTGGAAATTTTTTGTTAATTTCAGAGGTCGCCTGA
CGCATATACCTTTTTCAACTGAAAAATTGGGAGAAAAAGGAAAGGTGAGAGCGCCGGAACCGGCTTTTCA
TATAGAATAGAGAAGCGTTCATGACTAAATGCTTGCATCACAATACTTGAAGTTGACAATATTATTTAAG
GACCTATTGTTTTTTCCAATAGGTGGTTAGCAATCGTCTTACTTTCTAACTTTTCTTACCTTTTACATTT
CAGCAATATATATATATATATTTCAAGGATATACCATTCTAATGTCTGCCCCTAAGAAGATCGTCGTTTT
GCCAGGTGACCACGTTGGTCAAGAAATCACAGCCGAAGCCATTAAGGTTCTTAAAGCTATTTCTGATGTT
CGTTCCAATGTCAAGTTCGATTTCGAAAATCATTTAATTGGTGGTGCTGCTATCGATGCTACAGGTGTTC
CACTTCCAGATGAGGCGCTGGAAGCCTCCAAGAAGGCTGATGCCGTTTTGTTAGGTGCTGTGGGTGGTCC
TAAATGGGGAACCGGTAGTGTTAGACCTGAACAAGGTTTACTAAAAATCCGTAAAGAACTTCAATTGTAC
GCCAACTTAAGACCATGTAACTTTGCATCCGACTCTCTTTTAGACTTATCTCCAATCAAGCCACAATTTG
CTAAAGGTACTGACTTCGTTGTTGTCAGAGAATTAGTGGGAGGTATTTACTTTGGTAAGAGAAAGGAGGA
CGATGGTGATGGTGTCGCTTGGGATAGTGAACAATACACCGTTCCAGAAGTGCAAAGAATCACAAGAATG
GCCGCTTTCATGGCCCTACAACATGAGCCACCATTGCCTATTTGGTCCTTGGATAAAGCTAATGTTTTGG
CCTCTTCAAGATTATGGAGAAAAACTGTGGAGGAAACCATCAAGAACGAATTTCCTACATTGAAGGTTCA
ACATCAATTGATTGATTCTGCCGCCATGATCCTAGTTAAGAACCCAACCCACCTAAATGGTATTATAATC
ACCAGCAACATGTTTGGTGATATCATCTCCGATGAAGCCTCCGTTATCCCAGGTTCCTTGGGTTTGTTGC
CATCTGCGTCCTTGGCCTCTTTGCCAGACAAGAACACCGCATTTGGTTTGTACGAACCATGCCACGGTTC
TGCTCCAGATTTGCCAAAGAATAAGGTCAACCCTATCGCCACTATCTTGTCTGCTGCAATGATGTTGAAA
TTGTCATTGAACTTGCCTGAAGAAGGTAAGGCCATTGAAGATGCAGTTAAAAAGGTTTTGGATGCAGGTA
TCAGAACTGGTGATTTAGGTGGTTCCAACAGTACCACCGAAGTCGGTGATGCTGTCGCCGAAGAAGTTAA
GAAAATCCTTGCTTAACCTGGAGGACCCTTCTCTTTAGACTATTCTACTCTTATGCACGTAAAAAATTCT
AGGAAATATGTATTAACTAGGAGTAAAATAACCGGCTAGTGGCATTCATATAGCCGTCTGTTTACATCTA
CATCACACATTTCGAGTGTATATCTCGCAACGTTGGCGTTAAATAGGCAGGAGTATCACGTGCTATAAAA
ATAATTATAATTTAAATTTTTTAATATAAATATATAAATTAAAAATAGAAAGTAAAAAAAGAAATTAAAG
AAAAAATAGTTTTTGTTTTCCGAAGATGTAAAAGACTCTAGGGGGATCGCCAACAAATACTACCTTTTAT
CTTGCTCTTCCTGCTCTCAGGTATTAATGCCGAATTGTTTCATCTTGTCTGTGTAGAAAACCACACACGA
AAATCCTGTGATTTTACATTTTACTTATCGTTAATCGAATGTATATCTATTTAATCTGCTTTTCTTGTCT
AATAAATATATATGTAAAGTACGCTTTTTGTTGAAATTTTTTAAACCTTTGTTTATTTTTTTTTCTTCAT
TCCGTAACTCTTCTACCTTCTTTATTTACTTTCTAAAATCCAAATACAAAACATAAAAATAAATAAACAC
AGAGTAAATTCCCAAATTATTCCATCATTAAAAGATACGAGGCGCGTGTAAGTTACAGGCAAGCGATCCG
TCCCGAGCGGCCGCGATTATCAAAAAGGATCTTCACCTAGATCCTTTTAAATTAAAAATGAAGTTTTAAA
TCAATCTAAAGTATATATGAGTAAACTTGGTCTGACAGTTACCAATGCTTAATCAGTGAGGCACCTATCT
CAGCGATCTGTCTATTTCGTTCATCCATAGTTGCCTGACTCCCCGTCGTGTAGATAACTACGATACGGGA
GGGCTTACCATCTGGCCCCAGTGCTGCAATGATACCGCGGGACCCACGCTCACCGGCTCCAGATTTATCA
GCAATAAACCAGCCAGCCGGAAGGGCCGAGCGCAGAAGTGGTCCTGCAACTTTATCCGCCTCCATCCAGT
CTATTAATTGTTGCCGGGAAGCTAGAGTAAGTAGTTCGCCAGTTAATAGTTTGCGCAACGTTGTTGCCAT
TGCTACAGGCATCGTGGTGTCACGCTCGTCGTTTGGTATGGCTTCATTCAGCTCCGGTTCCCAACGATCA
AGGCGAGTTACATGATCCCCCATGTTGTGCAAAAAAGCGGTTAGCTCCTTCGGTCCTCCGATCGTTGTCA
GAAGTAAGTTGGCCGCAGTGTTATCACTCATGGTTATGGCAGCACTGCATAATTCTCTTACTGTCATGCC
ATCCGTAAGATGCTTTTCTGTGACTGGTGAGTACTCAACCAAGTCATTCTGAGAATAGTGTATGCGGCGA
CCGAGTTGCTCTTGCCCGGCGTCAATACGGGATAATACCGCGCCACATAGCAGAACTTTAAAAGTGCTCA
TCATTGGAAAACGTTCTTCGGGGCGAAAACTCTCAAGGATCTTACCGCTGTTGAGATCCAGTTCGATGTA
ACCCACTCGTGCACCCAACTGATCTTCAGCATCTTTTACTTTCACCAGCGTTTCTGGGTGAGCAAAAACA
GGAAGGCAAAATGCCGCAAAAAAGGGAATAAGGGCGACACGGAAATGTTGAATACTCATACTCTTCCTTT
TTCAATATTATTGAAGCATTTATCAGGGTTATTGTCTCATGAGCGGATACATATTTGAATGTATTTAGAA
AAATAAACAAATAGGGGTTCCGCGCACATTTCCCCGAAAAGTGCCACCTGTCATGACCAAAATCCCTTAA
CGTGAGTTTTCGTTCCACTGAGCGTCAGACCCCGTAGAAAAGATCAAAGGATCTTCTTGAGATCCTTTTT
TTCTGCGCGTAATCTGCTGCTTGCAAACAAAAAAACCACCGCTACCAGCGGTGGTTTGTTTGCCGGATCA
AGAGCTACCAACTCTTTTTCCGAAGGTAACTGGCTTCAGCAGAGCGCAGATACCAAATACTGTTCTTCTA
GTGTAGCCGTAGTTAGGCCACCACTTCAAGAACTCTGTAGCACCGCCTACATACCTCGCTCTGCTAATCC
TGTTACCAGTGGCTGCTGCCAGTGGCGATAAGTCGTGTCTTACCGGGTTGGACTCAAGACGATAGTTACC
GGATAAGGCGCAGCGGTCGGGCTGAACGGGGGGTTCGTGCACACAGCCCAGCTTGGAGCGAACGACCTAC
ACCGAACTGAGATACCTACAGCGTGAGCTATGAGAAAGCGCCACGCTTCCCGAAGGGAGAAAGGCGGACA
GGTATCCGGTAAGCGGCAGGGTCGGAACAGGAGAGCGCACGAGGGAGCTTCCAGGGGGAAACGCCTGGTA
TCTTTATAGTCCTGTCGGGTTTCGCCACCTCTGACTTGAGCGTCGATTTTTGTGATGCTCGTCAGGGGGG
CGGAGCCTATGGAAAAACGCCAGCAACGCGGCCTTTTTACGGTTCCTGGCCTTTTGCTGGCCTTTTGCTC
ACATGTTCTTTCCTGCGTTATCCCCTGATTCTGTGGATAACCGTGCGGCCGC
